Addgene plasmid #239024: pRhobin2-SEC61B-IRES-NLS-mTagBFP-2xNLS
Purpose: Co-overexpression of Rhobin2-SEC61B fusion protein and NLS-mTagBFP-2xNLS as a nuclear labeling marker
Depositing lab: William DeGrado & Bo Huang. Publication: De novo pan-rhodamine binders for fluorescence microscopy from mammalian cells to extremophiles. Chen Y, Yserentant K, Hong K, Chen K, Kuang Y, Picardo RS, Bhowmick A, Charles-Orszag A, Lord SJ, Lu L, Hou K, Mann SI, Bhattacharya S, Horst M, Grimm JB, Lavis LD, Mullins RD, DeGrado WF, Huang B. Cell. 2026 Sep 1:S0092-8674(26)00934-7. doi: 10.1016/j.cell.2026.08.007. PubMed 42679818.
Backbone
  Vector backbone: pTWIST CMV OriP
  Vector type: Mammalian Expression
Growth in bacteria
  Bacterial resistance: Ampicillin, 100 μg/mL
  Growth temperature: 37°C
  Growth strain: DH5alpha
  Copy number: High Copy
Gene/Insert
  Gene/Insert name: Rhobin2-SEC61B
  Species: H. sapiens (human), Synthetic
  Entrez Gene: SEC61B
  Promoter: CMV promoter
  Tag / fusion protein: TagBFP (C terminal on insert)
  Cloning method: Gibson Cloning
  Sequencing primers: 5′ Unknown
Terms and licenses: Academic/Nonprofit Terms; Industry Terms: Not Available to Industry
Depositor comments: Encoding RhoBin2-SEC61B(Protein transport protein Sec61 subunit beta) fusion protein for labeling endoplasmic reticulum, and also encoding NLS-mTagBFP-2xNLS as a nuclear labeling marker . Please visit https://doi.org/10.1101/2025.06.24.661379 for bioRxiv preprint.
How to cite: pRhobin2-SEC61B-IRES-NLS-mTagBFP-2xNLS was a gift from William DeGrado & Bo Huang (Addgene plasmid # 239024 ; http://n2t.net/addgene:239024 ; RRID:Addgene_239024)
