[The description below was written by a language model from this plasmid's Addgene catalogue record and pLannotate feature annotations shown in this document.]
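Description:
pRhobin2-SEC61B-IRES-NLS-mTagBFP-2xNLS is a 7.1 kb mammalian expression plasmid built on the pTWIST CMV OriP backbone. It is propagated in E. coli at high copy through a ColE1/pUC-type origin and selected with ampicillin via the AmpR β-lactamase gene. The backbone also carries a truncated Epstein-Barr virus oriP (mini-oriP), an element that can support episomal maintenance in cells supplying EBNA1. No EBNA1 gene is annotated on the plasmid. The expression cassette is flanked by short β-globin insulator elements and by bacterial rrnG and T7 terminators, which help isolate it from surrounding transcription.

The payload is a bicistronic cassette driven by the CMV immediate-early enhancer/promoter and ended by an SV40 polyadenylation signal. The first open reading frame fuses Rhobin2, a synthetic de novo designed rhodamine-binding protein, to human SEC61B, the beta subunit of the Sec61 translocon. This places the binder at the endoplasmic reticulum so that the organelle can be labelled with rhodamine dyes. The Rhobin2 segment is not recognised by the automated annotation and presumably lies in the unannotated stretch between the promoter and SEC61B. The SEC61B hit is matched to a canine reference entry, although the record lists the gene as human. An EMCV IRES then directs translation of a second, separate protein, mTagBFP carrying nuclear localization signals, of which only a C-terminal nucleoplasmin NLS is annotated. The catalogue lists TagBFP as a C-terminal tag, but the construct name and stated purpose indicate it is co-expressed rather than fused. The blue nuclear marker identifies transfected cells in fluorescence microscopy experiments that use the Rhobin2 fusion for ER imaging.
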