Features (pLannotate 1.2.2; 20 found; start..end, strand, type, name):
    172..236     -  CDS            bla(M) (fragment): β-lactamase lacking the signal sequence; bla(M); allows cytosolic expression of β-lactamase
    746..1606    +  CDS            AmpR: β-lactamase; bla; confers resistance to ampicillin, carbenicillin, and related antibiotics
   1619..1755    +  terminator     rrnG terminator: transcription terminator from the E. coli ribosomal RNA rrnG operon (Albrechtsen et al., 1991)
   1907..1978    +  misc_feature   5' β-globin insulator: insulator upstream of the human β-globin locus (Farrell et al., 2002)
   1983..2029    -  terminator     T7 terminator: transcription terminator for bacteriophage T7 RNA polymerase
   2047..2095    -  polyA_signal   poly(A) signal: synthetic polyadenylation signal
   2176..2479    +  enhancer       CMV enhancer: human cytomegalovirus immediate early enhancer
   2552..2569    -  promoter       CMV promoter (fragment): human cytomegalovirus (CMV) immediate early promoter
   2632..2683    +  promoter       CMVd2 promoter: truncated human cytomegalovirus (CMV) immediate early promoter that yields moderately reduced expression relative to the full-length promoter
   3229..3516    +  CDS            SEC61B (sequence withheld): SC61B_CANLF - Experimental evidence at protein level: Swiss-Prot protein existence level 1. Component of SEC61 channel-forming translocon complex that mediates transport of signal peptide-containing precursor polypeptides across the endoplasmic reticulum (ER) (PubMed:8107851). Component of a ribosome-associated ER translocon complex involved in multi-pass membrane protein transport into the ER membrane and biogenesis (By similarity). The SEC61 channel cooperates with the translocating protein TRAM1 to import nascent proteins into the ER (By similarity). Required for PKD1/Polycystin-1 biogenesi
   3527..4107    +  misc_feature   IRES2: internal ribosome entry site (IRES) of the encephalomyocarditis virus (EMCV)
   4165..4863    +  CDS            TagBFP: TagBFP is a basic (constitutively fluorescent) blue fluorescent protein published in 2008, derived from Entacmaea quadricolor. It is reported to be a very rapidly-maturing monomer with very low acid sensitivity.
   4873..4920    +  CDS            nucleoplasmin NLS: bipartite nuclear localization signal from nucleoplasmin
   5003..5124    -  polyA_signal   SV40 poly(A) signal: SV40 polyadenylation signal
   5147..5216    -  CDS            large T antigen (fragment): large T antigen from SV40 (simian virus 40)
   5239..5285    +  terminator     T7 terminator: transcription terminator for bacteriophage T7 RNA polymerase
   5315..5451    +  terminator     rrnG terminator: transcription terminator from the E. coli ribosomal RNA rrnG operon (Albrechtsen et al., 1991)
   5496..5567    +  misc_feature   3' β-globin insulator: insulator downstream of the human β-globin locus (Farrell et al., 2002)
   5603..6333    -  rep_origin     mini-oriP (fragment): internally truncated variant of the Epstein-Barr virus oriP replication origin (Tanaka et al., 1999)
   6532..7120    -  rep_origin     ori: high-copy-number ColE1/pMB1/pBR322/pUC origin of replication
>Addgene plasmid #239024 | pRhobin2-SEC61B-IRES-NLS-mTagBFP-2xNLS | addgene full sequence | sequence record 474937 | Addgene NGS Result
GAAGATCCTTTGATCTTTTCTACGGGGTCTGACGCTCAGTGGAACGAAAACTCACGTTAAGGGATTTTGG
TCATGAGATTATCAAAAAGGATCTTCACCTAGATCCTTTTAAATTAAAAATGAAGTTTTAAATCAATCTA
AAGTATATATGAGTAAACTTGGTCTGACAGTTACCAATGCTTAATCAGTGAGGCACCTATCTCAGCGATC
TGTCTATTTCGTTCATCCATAGTTGCATTTAAATTTCCGAACTCTCCAAGGCCCTCGTCGGAAAATCTTC
AAACCTTTCGTCCGATCCATCTTGCAGGCTACCTCTCGAACGAACTATCGCAAGTCTCTTGGCCGGCCTT
GCGCCTTGGCTATTGCTTGGCAGCGCCTATCGCCAGGTATTACTCCAATCCCGAATATCCGAGATCGGGA
TCACCCGAGAGAAGTTCAACCTACATCCTCAATCCCGATCTATCCGAGATCCGAGGAATATCGAAATCGG
GGCGCGCCTGGTGTACCGAGAACGATCCTCTCAGTGCGAGTCTCGACGATCCATATCGTTGCTTGGCAGT
CAGCCAGTCGGAATCCAGCTTGGGACCCAGGAAGTCCAATCGTCAGATATTGTACTCAAGCCTGGTCACG
GCAGCGTACCGATCTGTTTAAACCTAGATATTGATAGTCTGATCGGTCAACGTATAATCGAGTCCTAGCT
TTTGCAAACATCTATCAAGAGACAGGATCAGCAGGAGGCTTTCGCATGAGTATTCAACATTTCCGTGTCG
CCCTTATTCCCTTTTTTGCGGCATTTTGCCTTCCTGTTTTTGCTCACCCAGAAACGCTGGTGAAAGTAAA
AGATGCTGAAGATCAGTTGGGTGCGCGAGTGGGTTACATCGAACTGGATCTCAACAGCGGTAAGATCCTT
GAGAGTTTTCGCCCCGAAGAACGCTTTCCAATGATGAGCACTTTTAAAGTTCTGCTATGTGGCGCGGTAT
TATCCCGTATTGACGCCGGGCAAGAGCAACTCGGTCGCCGCATACACTATTCTCAGAATGACTTGGTTGA
GTATTCACCAGTCACAGAAAAGCATCTTACGGATGGCATGACAGTAAGAGAATTATGCAGTGCTGCCATA
ACCATGAGTGATAACACTGCGGCCAACTTACTTCTGACAACGATTGGAGGACCGAAGGAGCTAACCGCTT
TTTTGCACAACATGGGGGATCATGTAACTCGCCTTGATCGTTGGGAACCGGAGCTGAATGAAGCCATACC
AAACGACGAGCGTGACACCACGATGCCTGTAGCAATGGCAACAACCTTGCGTAAACTATTAACTGGCGAA
CTACTTACTCTAGCTTCCCGGCAACAGTTGATAGACTGGATGGAGGCGGATAAAGTTGCAGGACCACTTC
TGCGCTCGGCCCTTCCGGCTGGCTGGTTTATTGCTGATAAATCTGGAGCCGGTGAGCGTGGGTCTCGCGG
TATCATTGCAGCACTGGGGCCAGATGGTAAGCCCTCCCGTATCGTAGTTATCTACACGACGGGGAGTCAG
GCAACTATGGATGAACGAAATAGACAGATCGCTGAGATAGGTGCCTCACTGATTAAGCATTGGTAACCGA
TTCTAGGTGCATTGGCGCAGAAAAAAATGCCTGATGCGACGCTGCGCGTCTTATACTCCCACATATGCCA
GATTCAGCAACGGATACGGCTTCCCCAACTTGCCCACTTCCATACGTGTCCTCCTTACCAGAAATTTATC
CTTAAGATCCCGAATCGTTTAAACTCGACTCTGGCTCTATCGAATCTCCGTCGTTTCGAGCTTACGCGAA
CAGCCGTGGCGCTCATTTGCTCGTCGGGCATCGAATCTCGTCAGCTATCGTCAGCTTACCTTTTTGGCAG
CGATCGCGGCTCCCGACATCTTGGACCATTAGCTCCACAGGTATCTTCTTCCCTCTAGTGGTCATAACAG
CAGCTTCAGCTACCTCTCAATTCAAAAAACCCCTCAAGACCCGTTTAGAGGCCCCAAGGGGTTATGCTAT
CAATCGTTGCGTTACACACACAAAAAACCAACACACATCCATCTTCGATGGATAGCGATTTTATTATCTA
ACTGCTGATCGAGTGTAGCCAGATCTAGTAATCAATTACGGGGTCATTAGTTCATAGCCCATATATGGAG
TTCCGCGTTACATAACTTACGGTAAATGGCCCGCCTGGCTGACCGCCCAACGACCCCCGCCCATTGACGT
CAATAATGACGTATGTTCCCATAGTAACGCCAATAGGGACTTTCCATTGACGTCAATGGGTGGAGTATTT
ACGGTAAACTGCCCACTTGGCAGTACATCAAGTGTATCATATGCCAAGTACGCCCCCTATTGACGTCAAT
GACGGTAAATGGCCCGCCTGGCATTATGCCCAGTACATGACCTTATGGGACTTTCCTACTTGGCAGTACA
TCTACGTATTAGTCATCGCTATTACCATGCTGATGCGGTTTTGGCAGTACATCAATGGGCGTGGATAGCG
GTTTGACTCACGGGGATTTCCAAGTCTCCACCCCATTGACGTCAATGGGAGTTTGTTTTGGCACCAAAAT
CAACGGGACTTTCCAAAATGTCGTAACAACTCCGCCCCATTGACGCAAATGGGCGGTAGGCGTGTACGGT
GGGAGGTCTATATAAGCAGAGCTGGTTTAGTGAACCGTCAGATCAGATCTTTGTCGATCCTACCATCCAC
TCGACACACCCGCCAGCGGCCGCTGCCAAGCTTATGGAGAAAAATCAGTTTATCATCGATATTTATGAAA
AGTTGAATGAGTACCACAAGAAGCTGCTCGAACTGGCGAGAGCGCTGGCAGAAGCACTTCGGGCCGGGGA
TCGAGCGCGCGCTGGCCGATTGCTGGAGGAGTTCCTTGCGACGTTCAAAGCAATGAAAGCATACGGAGAT
GCTAAAGAGGTCGAGAGTTTTCTCTACTTCAGTGAGGAGGAACTTGCGGCCATATTTGCGGAATCAGATG
TCGAACGGAAGAAGCTGGGAGTGACACTCAAGATCCCTGAAGTCGTGGCCATGGTAGAGGAACTGGGTCG
CGCATTTGAGGCTGGGGATACTGCTACTGCGGCGGCGATAGTAGAAAAGTTGGTAAAGTTTTACGAGGCA
AACATAATAATAGGCCAAAAGAGAATCGATGAACTCAAGTCAAAAATTGGCGGTACCGGCGGGGGTGGCT
CAGGTGGC
[288 nt withheld, positions 3229-3516]
TGAGGATCCGCCCCTCTCCCTCCCCCCCCCCTAACGTTACTGGCCGAAGCCGCTTGGAATAAGGCCGGTG
TGCGTTTGTCTATATGTTATTTTCCACCATATTGCCGTCTTTTGGCAATGTGAGGGCCCGGAAACCTGGC
CCTGTCTTCTTGACGAGCATTCCTAGGGGTCTTTCCCCTCTCGCCAAAGGAATGCAAGGTCTGTTGAATG
TCGTGAAGGAAGCAGTTCCTCTGGAAGCTTCTTGAAGACAAACAACGTCTGTAGCGACCCTTTGCAGGCA
GCGGAACCCCCCACCTGGCGACAGGTGCCTCTGCGGCCAAAAGCCACGTGTATAAGATACACCTGCAAAG
GCGGCACAACCCCAGTGCCACGTTGTGAGTTGGATAGTTGTGGAAAGAGTCAAATGGCTCTCCTCAAGCG
TATTCAACAAGGGGCTGAAGGATGCCCAGAAGGTACCCCATTGTATGGGATCTGATCTGGGGCCTCGGTA
CACATGCTTTACATGTGTTTAGTCGAGGTTAAAAAAACGTCTAGGCCCCCCGAACCACGGGGACGTGGTT
TTCCTTTGAAAAACACGATGATAATATGGCCGAGCTCATGGCCCCAAAGAAGAAGCGGAAGGTCGGTATC
CACGGAGTCCCAGCAGCCATGAGCGAGCTGATTAAGGAGAACATGCACATGAAGCTGTACATGGAGGGCA
CCGTGGACAACCATCACTTCAAGTGCACATCCGAGGGCGAAGGCAAGCCCTACGAGGGCACCCAGACCAT
GAGAATCAAGGTGGTCGAGGGCGGCCCTCTCCCCTTCGCCTTCGACATCCTGGCTACTAGCTTCCTCTAC
GGCAGCAAGACCTTCATCAACCACACCCAGGGCATCCCCGACTTCTTCAAGCAGTCCTTCCCTGAGGGCT
TCACATGGGAGAGAGTCACCACATACGAAGACGGGGGCGTGCTGACCGCTACCCAGGACACCAGCCTCCA
GGACGGCTGCCTCATCTACAACGTCAAGATCAGAGGGGTGAACTTCACATCCAACGGCCCTGTGATGCAG
AAGAAAACACTCGGCTGGGAGGCCTTCACCGAGACGCTGTACCCCGCTGACGGCGGCCTGGAAGGCAGAA
ACGACATGGCCCTGAAGCTCGTGGGCGGGAGCCATCTGATCGCAAACATCAAGACCACATATAGATCCAA
GAAACCCGCTAAGAACCTCAAGATGCCTGGCGTCTACTATGTGGACTACAGACTGGAAAGAATCAAGGAG
GCCAACAACGAGACCTACGTCGAGCAGCACGAGGTGGCAGTGGCCAGATACTGCGACCTCCCTAGCAAAC
TGGGGCACAAGCTTAATGGTGGAGGTAAAAGGCCGGCGGCCACGAAAAAGGCCGGCCAGGCAAAAAAGAA
AAAGGGTGGAGGTCCAAAAAAGAAAAGGAAGGTCTAAGCTAGCTTGACTGACTGAGATACAGCGTACCTT
CAGCTCACAGACATGATAAGATACATTGATGAGTTTGGACAAACCACAACTAGAATGCAGTGAAAAAAAT
GCTTTATTTGTGAAATTTGTGATGCTATTGCTTTATTTGTAACCATTATAAGCTGCAATAAACAAGTTAA
CAACAACAATTGCATTCATTTTATGTTTCAGGTTCAGGGGGAGGTGTGGGAGGTTTTTTAAAGCAAGTAA
AACCTCTACAAATGTGGTATTGGCCCATCTCTATCGGTATCGTAGCATAACCCCTTGGGGCCTCTAAACG
GGTCTTGAGGGGTTTTTTGTGCCCCTCGGGCCGGATTGCTATCTACCGGCATTGGCGCAGAAAAAAATGC
CTGATGCGACGCTGCGCGTCTTATACTCCCACATATGCCAGATTCAGCAACGGATACGGCTTCCCCAACT
TGCCCACTTCCATACGTGTCCTCCTTACCAGAAATTTATCCTTAAGGTCGTCAGCTATCCTGCAGGCGAT
CTCTCGATTTCGATCAAGACATTCCTTTAATGGTCTTTTCTGGACACCACTAGGGGTCAGAAGTAGTTCA
TCAAACTTTCTTCCCTCCCTAATCTCATTGGTTACCTTGGGCTATCGAAACTTAATTAAGTAGGTGGGCG
GGCCAAGATAGGGGCGCGATTGCTGCGATCTGGAGGACAAATTACACACACTTGCGCCTGAGCGCCAAGC
ACAGGGTTGTTGGTCCTCATATTCACGAGGTCGCTGAGAGCACGGTGGGCTAATGTTGCCATGGGTAGCA
TATACTACCCAAATATCTGGATAGCATATGCTATCCTAATCTATATCTGGGTAGCATAGGCTATCCTAAT
CTATATCTGGGTAGCATATGCTATCCTAATCTATATCTGGGTAGTATATGCTATCCTAATTTATATCTGG
GTAGCATAGGCTATCCTAATCTATATCTGGGTAGCATATGCTATCCTAATCTATATCTGGGTAGTATATG
CTATCCTAATCTGTATCCGGGTAGCATATGCTATCCTAATAGAGATTAGGGTAGTATATGCTATCCTAAT
TTATATCTGGGTAGCATATACTACCCAAATATCTGGATAGCATATGCTATCCTAATCTATATCTGGGTAG
CATATGCTATCCTAATCTATATCTGGGTAGCATAGGCTATCCTAATCTATATCTGGGTAGCATATGCTAT
CCTAATCTATATCTGGGTAGTATATGCTATCCTAATTTATATCTGGGTAGCATAGGCTATCCTAATCTAT
ATCTGGGTAGCATATGCTATCCTAATCTATATCTGGGTAGTATATGCTATCCTAATCTGTATCCGGGTAG
CATATGCTATCCTCATGATATTAATTAACCAGTCAAGTCAGCTACTTGGCGAGATCGACTTGTCTGGGTT
TCGACTACGCTCAGAATTGCGTCAGTCAAGTTCGATCTGGTCCTTGCTATTGCACCCGTTCTCCGATTAC
GAGTTTCATTTAAATCATGTGAGCAAAAGGCCAGCAAAAGGCCAGGAACCGTAAAAAGGCCGCGTTGCTG
GCGTTTTTCCATAGGCTCCGCCCCCCTGACGAGCATCACAAAAATCGACGCTCAAGTCAGAGGTGGCGAA
ACCCGACAGGACTATAAAGATACCAGGCGTTTCCCCCTGGAAGCTCCCTCGTGCGCTCTCCTGTTCCGAC
CCTGCCGCTTACCGGATACCTGTCCGCCTTTCTCCCTTCGGGAAGCGTGGCGCTTTCTCATAGCTCACGC
TGTAGGTATCTCAGTTCGGTGTAGGTCGTTCGCTCCAAGCTGGGCTGTGTGCACGAACCCCCCGTTCAGC
CCGACCGCTGCGCCTTATCCGGTAACTATCGTCTTGAGTCCAACCCGGTAAGACACGACTTATCGCCACT
GGCAGCAGCCACTGGTAACAGGATTAGCAGAGCGAGGTATGTAGGCGGTGCTACAGAGTTCTTGAAGTGG
TGGCCTAACTACGGCTACACTAGAAGAACAGTATTTGGTATCTGCGCTCTGCTGAAGCCAGTTACCTTCG
GAAAAAGAGTTGGTAGCTCTTGATCCGGCAAACAAACCACCGCTGGTAGCGGTGGTTTTTTTGTTTGCAA
GCAGCAGATTACGCGCAGAAAAAAAGGATCTCAA
